>Addgene plasmid #157112 | pD649-HAsp-CD7-COMP5AP-AviTag-9xHis | depositor full sequence | sequence record 303333 | Full Sequence
TTTCAATATTATTGAAGCATTTATCAGGGTTATTGTCTCATGAGCGGATACATATTTGAATGTATTTAGA
AAAATAAACAAATAGGGGTCAGTGTTACAACCAATTAACCAATTCTGAACATTATCGCGAGCCCATTTAT
ACCTGAATATGGCTCATAACACCCCTTGCTCATGACCAAAATCCCTTAACGTGAGTTACGCGCGCGTCGT
TCCACTGAGCGTCAGACCCCGTAGAAAAGATCAAAGGATCTTCTTGAGATCCTTTTTTTCTGCGCGTAAT
CTGCTGCTTGCAAACAAAAAAACCACCGCTACCAGCGGTGGTTTGTTTGCCGGATCAAGAGCTACCAACT
CTTTTTCCGAAGGTAACTGGCTTCAGCAGAGCGCAGATACCAAATACTGTTCTTCTAGTGTAGCCGTAGT
TAGCCCACCACTTCAAGAACTCTGTAGCACCGCCTACATACCTCGCTCTGCTAATCCTGTTACCAGTGGC
TGCTGCCAGTGGCGATAAGTCGTGTCTTACCGGGTTGGACTCAAGACGATAGTTACCGGATAAGGCGCAG
CGGTCGGGCTGAACGGGGGGTTCGTGCACACAGCCCAGCTTGGAGCGAACGACCTACACCGAACTGAGAT
ACCTACAGCGTGAGCTATGAGAAAGCGCCACGCTTCCCGAAGGGAGAAAGGCGGACAGGTATCCGGTAAG
CGGCAGGGTCGGAACAGGAGAGCGCACGAGGGAGCTTCCAGGGGGAAACGCCTGGTATCTTTATAGTCCT
GTCGGGTTTCGCCACCTCTGACTTGAGCGTCGATTTTTGTGATGCTCGTCAGGGGGGCGGAGCCTATGGA
AAAACGCCAGCAACGCGGCCTTTTTACGGTTCCTGGCCTTTTGCTGGCCTTTTGCTCACATGTTCTTTCC
TGCGTTATCCCCTGATTCTGTGGATAACCGTATTACCGCCTTTGAGTGAGCTGATACCGCTCGCCGCAGC
CGAACGACCGAGCGCAGCGAGTCAGTGAGCGAGGAAGCGGAAGGCGAGAGTAGGGAACTGCCAGGCATCA
AACTAAGCAGAAGGCCCCTGACGGATGGCCTTTTTGCGTTTCTACAAACTCTTTCTGTGTTGTAAAACGA
CGGCCAGTCTTAAGCTCGGGCCCCCTGGGCGGTTCTGATAACGAGTAATCGTTAATCCGCAAATAACGTA
AAAACCCGCTTCGGCGGGTTTTTTTATGGGGGGAGTTTAGGGAAAGAGCATTTGTCAGAATATTTAAGGG
CGCCTGTCACTTTGCTTGATATATGAGAATTATTTAACCTTATAAATGAGAAAAAAGCAACGCACTTTAA
ATAAGATACGTTGCTTTTTCGATTGATGAACACCTATAATTAAACTATTCATCTATTATTTATGATTTTT
TGTATATACAATATTTCTAGTTTGTTAAAGAGAATTAAGAAAATAAATCTCGAAAATAATAAAGGGAAAA
TCAGTTTTTGATATCAAAATTATACATGTCAACGATAATACAAAATATAATACAAACTATAAGATGTTAT
CAGTATTTATTATCATTTAGAATAAATTTTGTGTCGCCCTTAATTGTGAGCGGATAACAATTACGAGCTT
CATGCACAGTGGCGTTGACTCAATATTGGCCATTAGCCATATTATTCATTGGTTATATAGCATAAATCAA
TATTGGCTATTGGCCATTGCATACGTTGTATCTATATCATAATATGTACATTTATATTGGCTCATGTCCA
ATATGACCGCCATGTTGGCATTGATTATTGACTAGTTATTAATAGTAATCAATTACGGGGTCATTAGTTC
ATAGCCCATATATGGAGTTCCGCGTTACATAACTTACGGTAAATGGCCCGCCTGGCTGACCGCCCAACGA
CCCCCGCCCATTGACGTCAATAATGACGTATGTTCCCATAGTAACGCCAATAGGGACTTTCCATTGACGT
CAATGGGTGGAGTATTTACGGTAAACTGCCCACTTGGCAGTACATCAAGTGTATCATATGCCAAGTACGC
CCCCTATTGACGTCAATGACGGTAAATGGCCCGCCTGGCATTATGCCCAGTACATGACCTTATGGGACTT
TCCTACTTGGCAGTACATCTACGTATTAGTCATCGCTATTACCATGGTGATGCGGTTTTGGCAGTACATC
AATGGGCGTGGATAGCGGTTTGACTCACGGGGATTTCCAAGTCTCCACCCCATTGACGTCAATGGGAGTT
TGTTTTGGCACCAAAATCAACGGGACTTTCCAAAATGTCGTAACAACTCCGCCCCATTGACGCAAATGGG
CGGTAGGCGTGTACGGTGGGAGGTCTATATAAGCAGAGCTCGTTTAGTGAACCGTCAGATCGCCTGGAGA
CGCCATCCACGCTGTTTTGACCTCCATAGAAGACACCGGGACCGATCCAGCCTCCGCGGCCGGGAACGGT
GCATTGGAACGCGGATTCCCCGTGCCAAGAGTGACGTAAGTACCGCCTATAGAGTCTATAGGCCCACCCC
CTTGGCTTCGTTAGAACGCGGCTACAATTAATACATAACCTTATGTATCATACACATACGATTTAGGTGA
CACTATAGAATAACATCCACTTTGCCTTTCTCTCCACAGGTGTCCACTCCCAGGTCCAACTGCACCTCGG
TTCTATCGAAAACGCGCCTGCTAGCGCCACCATGAAGACCATCATTGCCCTGAGCTACATCTTCTGCCTG
GTGTTCGCTGCGGCCGCC
[360 nt withheld, positions 2749-3108]
CCTCCTAGAGCTTCTGCACTTCCTGCTCCACCAACAGGCTCTGCTCTGCCTGATCCTCAGACAGCTAGTG
CCCTTCCAGATCCTCCTGCTGCTTCAGCTTTGCCTGGCGCGCCGGAAGATCAAGTTGATCCAAGATTGAT
TGATGGCAAGGGCGGATCTCTGGAGGTGCTGTTCCAGGGACCAGGCGGAAGCGGCAATCCCGGCGGCGAT
CTGGCCCCCCAGATGCTGCGCGAGCTGCAGGAGACCAATGCCGCCCTGCAGGACGTGCGCGAGCTGCTGC
GCCACCGCGTGAAGGAGATCACCTTCCTGAAGAACACCGTGATGGAGTGCGACGCCTGCGGTATGCAGCC
CTCTAGAGGCTCCGGCTCCATCATCCCAGTTGAGGAGGAGAACCCGGACTTCTGGAACCGCGAGGCAGCC
GAGGCCCTGGGTGCCGCCAAGAAGCTGCAGCCTGCACAGACAGCCGCCAAGAACCTCATCATCTTCCTGG
GCGATGGGATGGGGGTGTCTACGGTGACAGCTGCCAGGATCCTAAAAGGGCAGAAGAAGGACAAACTGGG
GCCTGAGATACCCCTGGCCATGGACCGCTTCCCATATGTGGCTCTGTCCAAGACATACAATGTAGACAAA
CATGTGCCAGACAGTGGAGCCACAGCCACGGCCTACCTGTGCGGGGTCAAGGGCAACTTCCAGACCATTG
GCTTGAGTGCAGCCGCCCGCTTTAACCAGTGCAACACGACACGCGGCAACGAGGTCATCTCCGTGATGAA
TCGGGCCAAGAAAGCAGGGAAGTCAGTGGGAGTGGTAACCACCACACGAGTGCAGCACGCCTCGCCAGCC
GGCACCTACGCCCACACGGTGAACCGCAACTGGTACTCGGACGCCGACGTGCCTGCCTCGGCCCGCCAGG
AGGGGTGCCAGGACATCGCTACGCAGCTCATCTCCAACATGGACATTGACGTGATCCTAGGTGGAGGCCG
AAAGTACATGTTTCGCATGGGAACCCCAGACCCTGAGTACCCAGATGACTACAGCCAAGGTGGGACCAGG
CTGGACGGGAAGAATCTGGTGCAGGAATGGCTGGCGAAGCGCCAGGGTGCCCGGTATGTGTGGAACCGCA
CTGAGCTCATGCAGGCTTCCCTGGACCCGTCTGTGACCCATCTCATGGGTCTCTTTGAGCCTGGAGACAT
GAAATACGAGATCCACCGAGACTCCACACTGGACCCCTCCCTGATGGAGATGACAGAGGCTGCCCTGCGC
CTGCTGAGCAGGAACCCCCGCGGCTTCTTCCTCTTCGTGGAGGGTGGTCGCATCGACCATGGTCATCATG
AAAGCAGGGCTTACCGGGCACTGACTGAGACGATCATGTTCGACGACGCCATTGAGAGGGCGGGCCAGCT
CACCAGCGAGGAGGACACGCTGAGCCTCGTCACTGCCGACCACTCCCACGTCTTCTCCTTCGGAGGCTAC
CCCCTGCGAGGGAGCTCCATCTTCGGGCTGGCCCCTGGCAAGGCCCGGGACAGGAAGGCCTACACGGTCC
TCCTATACGGAAACGGTCCAGGCTATGTGCTCAAGGACGGCGCCCGGCCGGATGTTACCGAGAGCGAGAG
CGGGAGCCCCGAGTATCGGCAGCAGTCAGCAGTGCCCCTGGACGAAGAGACCCACGCAGGCGAGGACGTG
GCGGTGTTCGCGCGCGGCCCGCAGGCGCACCTGGTTCACGGCGTGCAGGAGCAGACCTTCATAGCGCACG
TCATGGCCTTCGCCGCCTGCCTGGAGCCCTACACCGCCTGCGACCTGGCGCCCCCCGCCGGCACCACCGA
CGCCGCGCACCCGGGTGGCGGAGGACTGAACGACATCTTCGAGGCTCAGAAAATCGAATGGCACGAACAT
CACCATCACCATCACCATCACCATTAAGGCCGGCCTGTAGTCACTGGCACAACGCGTTACCCGGTAAGCC
AATCGGGTATACACGGTCGTCATACTGCAGACAGGGTTCTTCTACTTTGCAAGATAGTCTTGAGTAGTAA
AATAAATAGATAGAGAAAATCAGCCTCGACTGTGCCTTCTAGTTGCCAGCCATCTGTTGTTTGCCCCTCC
CCCGTGCCTTCCTTGACCCTGGAAGGTGCCACTCCCACTGTCCTTTCCTAATAAAATGAGGAAATTGCAT
CACAACACTCAACCCTATCTCGGTCTATTCTTTTGATTTATAAGGGATTTTGCCGATTTCGGCCTATTGG
TTAAAAAATGAGCTGATTTAACAAAAATTTAACGCGAATTAATTCTGTGGAATGTGTGTCAGTTAGGGTG
TGGAAAGTCCCCAGGCTCCCCAGCAGGCAGAAGTATGCAAAGCATGCATCTCAATTAGTCAGCAACCAGG
TGTGGAAAGTCCCCAGGCTCCCCAGCAGGCAGAAGTATGCAAAGCATGCATCTCAATTAGTCAGCAACCA
TAGTCCCGCCCCTAACTCCGCCCATCCCGCCCCTAACTCCGCCCAGTTCCGCCCATTCTCCGCCCCATGG
CTGACTAATTTTTTTTATTTATGCAGAGGCCGAGGCCGCCTCTGCCTCTGAGCTATTCCAGAAGTAGTGA
GGAGGCTTTTTTGGAGGCCTAGGCTTTTGCAAAAAGCTCCCGGGAGCTTGTATATCCATTTTCGGATCTG
ATCAGCACGTGTTGACAATTAATCATCGGCATAGTATATCGGCATAGTATAATACGACAAGGTGAGGAAC
TAAACCATGACCGAGTACAAGCCCACGGTGCGCCTCGCCACCCGCGACGACGTCCCCAGGGCCGTACGCA
CCCTCGCCGCCGCGTTCGCCGACTACCCCGCCACGCGCCACACCGTCGATCCGGACCGCCACATCGAGCG
GGTCACCGAGCTGCAAGAACTCTTCCTCACGCGCGTCGGGCTCGACATCGGCAAGGTGTGGGTCGCGGAC
GACGGCGCCGCGGTGGCGGTCTGGACCACGCCGGAGAGCGTCGAAGCGGGGGCGGTGTTCGCCGAGATCG
GCCCGCGCATGGCCGAGTTGAGCGGTTCCCGGCTGGCCGCGCAGCAACAGATGGAAGGCCTCCTGGCGCC
GCACCGGCCCAAGGAGCCCGCGTGGTTCCTGGCCACCGTCGGCGTCTCGCCCGACCACCAGGGCAAGGGT
CTGGGCAGCGCCGTCGTGCTCCCCGGAGTGGAGGCGGCCGAGCGCGCCGGGGTGCCCGCCTTCCTGGAGA
CATCCGCGCCCCGCAACCTCCCCTTCTACGAGCGGCTCGGCTTCACCGTCACCGCCGACGTCGAGGTGCC
CGAAGGACCGCGCACCTGGTGCATGACCCGCAAGCCCGGTGCCTGACACGTGCTACGAGATTTCGATTCC
ACCGCCGCCTTCTATGAAAGGTTGGGCTTCGGAATCGTTTTCCGGGACGCCGGCTGGATGATCCTCCAGC
GCGGGGATCTCATGCTGGAGTTCTTCGCCCACCCCAACTTGTTTATTGCAGCTTATAATGGTTACAAATA
AAGCAATAGCATCACAAATTTCACAAATAAAGCATTTTTTTCACTGCATTCTAGTTGTGGTTTGTCCAAA
CTCATCAATGTATCTTATCATGTCTGTATACCGTCGACCTCTAGCTAGAGCTTGGCGTAATCATGGTCAT
TACCAATGCTTAATCAGTGAGGCACCTATCTCAGCGATCTGTCTATTTCGTTCATCCATAGTTGCCTGAC
TCCCCGTCGTGTAGATAACTACGATACGGGAGGGCTTACCATCTGGCCCCAGCGCTGCGATGATACCGCG
AGAACCACGCTCACCGGCTCCGGATTTATCAGCAATAAACCAGCCAGCCGGAAGGGCCGAGCGCAGAAGT
GGTCCTGCAACTTTATCCGCCTCCATCCAGTCTATTAATTGTTGCCGGGAAGCTAGAGTAAGTAGTTCGC
CAGTTAATAGTTTGCGCAACGTTGTTGCCATCGCTACAGGCATCGTGGTGTCACGCTCGTCGTTTGGTAT
GGCTTCATTCAGCTCCGGTTCCCAACGATCAAGGCGAGTTACATGATCCCCCATGTTGTGCAAAAAAGCG
GTTAGCTCCTTCGGTCCTCCGATCGTTGTCAGAAGTAAGTTGGCCGCAGTGTTATCACTCATGGTTATGG
CAGCACTGCATAATTCTCTTACTGTCATGCCATCCGTAAGATGCTTTTCTGTGACTGGTGAGTACTCAAC
CAAGTCATTCTGAGAATAGTGTATGCGGCGACCGAGTTGCTCTTGCCCGGCGTCAATACGGGATAATACC
GCGCCACATAGCAGAACTTTAAAAGTGCTCATCATTGGAAAACGTTCTTCGGGGCGAAAACTCTCAAGGA
TCTTACCGCTGTTGAGATCCAGTTCGATGTAACCCACTCGTGCACCCAACTGATCTTCAGCATCTTTTAC
TTTCACCAGCGTTTCTGGGTGAGCAAAAACAGGAAGGCAAAATGCCGCAAAAAAGGGAATAAGGGCGACA
CGGAAATGTTGAATACTCATATTCTTCCTT
Features (pLannotate 1.2.2; 24 found; start..end, strand, type, name):
    119..143     -  CDS            KanR (fragment): aminoglycoside phosphotransferase; aph(3')-Ia; confers resistance to kanamycin
    254..842     +  rep_origin     ori: high-copy-number ColE1/pMB1/pBR322/pUC origin of replication
   1067..1084    +  terminator     rrnB T2 terminator (fragment): transcription terminator T2 from the E. coli rrnB gene
   1109..1128    -  CDS            lacZα (fragment): LacZα fragment of β-galactosidase; lacZ fragment
   1584..1600    +  protein_bind   lac operator: The lac repressor binds to the lac operator to inhibit transcription in E. coli. This inhibition can be relieved by adding lactose or isopropyl-β-D-thiogalactopyranoside (IPTG). lac repressor encoded by lacI
   1843..2146    +  enhancer       CMV enhancer: human cytomegalovirus immediate early enhancer
   2147..2350    +  promoter       CMV promoter: human cytomegalovirus (CMV) immediate early promoter
   2486..2529    +  intron         CMV intron (fragment): modified intron A from human cytomegalovirus
   2581..2599    +  promoter       SP6 promoter: promoter for bacteriophage SP6 RNA polymerase
   2603..2640    +  CDS            IgH signal sequence (fragment): signal sequence from the mouse immunoglobulin heavy chain variable region
   2740..3135    +  CDS            CD7 (fragment) (sequence partly withheld): CD7_HUMAN - Experimental evidence at protein level: Swiss-Prot protein existence level 1. Not yet known. From Homo sapiens (Human).
   3310..3489    +  CDS            Comp (fragment): COMP_RAT - Experimental evidence at protein level: Swiss-Prot protein existence level 1. May play a role in the structural integrity of cartilage via its interaction with other extracellular matrix proteins such as the collagens and fibronectin. Can mediate the interaction of chondrocytes with the cartilage extracellular matrix through interaction with cell surface integrin receptors. Could play a role in the pathogenesis of osteoarthritis. Potent suppressor of apoptosis in both primary chondrocytes and transformed cells. Suppresses apoptosis by blocking the activation of caspase-3 and by indu
   3477..4929    +  CDS            SEAP (fragment): secreted alkaline phosphatase from human placenta The natural enzyme has a C-terminal transmembrane sequence that is replaced by a GPI anchor.
   4954..4995    +  CDS            AviTag™ (fragment): peptide tag that allows for enzymatic biotinylation
   4999..5022    +  CDS            8xHis: 8xHis affinity tag
   5168..5279    +  polyA_signal   bGH poly(A) signal: bovine growth hormone polyadenylation signal
   5280..5388    +  rep_origin     f1 ori (fragment): f1 bacteriophage origin of replication; arrow indicates direction of (+) strand synthesis
   5402..5731    +  promoter       SV40 promoter: SV40 enhancer and early promoter
   5779..5826    +  promoter       EM7 promoter: synthetic bacterial promoter&nbsp
   5845..6444    +  CDS            PuroR (fragment): puromycin N-acetyltransferase; pac from Streptomyces; confers resistance to puromycin
   6454..6579    +  CDS            ble (fragment): BLE_KLEPN - Experimental evidence at protein level: Swiss-Prot protein existence level 1. Binding protein with a strong affinity to the bleomycin family of antibiotics. Binds to CL990; an antimitotic-antibiotic compound. From Klebsiella pneumoniae.
   6574..6695    +  polyA_signal   SV40 poly(A) signal: SV40 polyadenylation signal
   6748..7608    -  CDS            AmpR: β-lactamase; bla; confers resistance to ampicillin, carbenicillin, and related antibiotics
   7611..89      -  promoter       AmpR promoter (fragment) (across the origin): bla
