[The description below was written by a language model from this plasmid's Addgene catalogue record and pLannotate feature annotations shown in this document.]
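Description:
pD649-HAsp-CD7-COMP5AP-AviTag-9xHis is a mammalian expression plasmid (7,618 bp in the depositor's full sequence) built on the pD649 backbone to produce a secreted, multimerised form of the human CD7 extracellular domain. It is maintained in E. coli through a high-copy ColE1/pUC-type origin and an ampicillin resistance gene. The annotation also shows an SV40 early/EM7 promoter cassette driving a puromycin N-acetyltransferase sequence, followed by a short bleomycin-resistance fragment and an SV40 polyadenylation signal, which could allow puromycin selection in mammalian cells, although the record does not describe that use. Short kanamycin-resistance, lacZα, rrnB terminator and f1 origin fragments appear to be backbone remnants. The depositor cautions that some plasmids in this collection may carry an IS4-like transposase upstream of the CMV promoter; no such element is annotated here.

Expression is driven by the CMV enhancer and immediate early promoter, followed by a fragment of CMV intron A and an SP6 promoter that also serves as a sequencing primer site. The name indicates a haemagglutinin-type signal peptide (HAsp), whereas the automated annotation labels a short leader fragment as an immunoglobulin heavy chain signal sequence. The 465 bp CD7 insert sits between retained NotI and AscI sites and is fused in frame at its C terminus to a segment of rat cartilage oligomeric matrix protein, whose coiled coil pentamerises the fusion. Next come human placental alkaline phosphatase, an AviTag for enzymatic biotinylation and a polyhistidine tag (9xHis by name, annotated as 8xHis), ending at a bGH polyadenylation signal. Pentamerisation raises avidity for weak binding partners, the phosphatase provides an enzymatic readout, and the tags permit capture or purification. The construct belongs to a collection used to screen human immunoglobulin superfamily cell-surface proteins for extracellular protein-protein interactions.
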