Addgene plasmid #157112: pD649-HAsp-CD7-COMP5AP-AviTag-9xHis
Purpose: Mammalian expression of cell-surface protein extracellular domain fused to COMP5AP-AviTag-9xHis. Protein is secreted from cells.
Depositing lab: Chris Garcia. Depositing organization: Stanford University. Publication: A Human IgSF Cell-Surface Interactome Reveals a Complex Network of Protein-Protein Interactions. Wojtowicz WM, Vielmetter J, Fernandes RA, Siepe DH, Eastman CL, Chisholm GB, Cox S, Klock H, Anderson PW, Rue SM, Miller JJ, Glaser SM, Bragstad ML, Vance J, Lam AW, Lesley SA, Zinn K, Garcia KC. Cell. 2020 Aug 20;182(4):1027-1043.e17. doi: 10.1016/j.cell.2020.07.025. PubMed 32822567.
Backbone
  Vector backbone: pD649
  Backbone size w/o insert (bp): 7153
  Vector type: Mammalian Expression
Growth in bacteria
  Bacterial resistance: Ampicillin, 100 μg/mL
  Growth temperature: 37°C
  Growth strain: DH5alpha
  Copy number: High Copy
Gene/Insert
  Gene/Insert name: CD7
  Species: H. sapiens (human)
  Insert size (bp): 465
  Entrez Gene: CD7 (a.k.a. GP40, LEU-9, TP41, Tp40)
  Promoter: CMV/SP6
  Tag / fusion protein: COMP5AP-AviTag-9xHis (C terminal on backbone)
  Cloning method: Restriction Enzyme; 5′ cloning site GCGGCCGC (not destroyed); 3′ cloning site GGCGCGCC (not destroyed)
  Sequencing primers: 5′ ATTTAGGTGACACTATAG; 3′ CGTCGCACTCCATCACGGTG
Resource information
  A portion of this plasmid was derived from a plasmid made by: synthesis by ThermoFisher
Terms and licenses: Academic/Nonprofit Terms; Industry Terms: Not Available to Industry
Depositor comments: Some plasmids in this collection may have an IS4-like element ISVsa5 family transposase upstream of the CMV promoter.
How to cite: pD649-HAsp-CD7-COMP5AP-AviTag-9xHis was a gift from Chris Garcia (Addgene plasmid # 157112 ; http://n2t.net/addgene:157112 ; RRID:Addgene_157112)
