>Addgene plasmid #157112 | pD649-HAsp-CD7-COMP5AP-AviTag-9xHis | depositor partial sequence | sequence record 303334 | insert (extracellular domain)
[360 nt withheld, positions 1-360]
CCTCCTAGAGCTTCTGCACTTCCTGCTCCACCAACAGGCTCTGCTCTGCCTGATCCTCAGACAGCTAGTG
CCCTTCCAGATCCTCCTGCTGCTTCAGCTTTGCCT
